>Addgene plasmid #144773 | TFORF3297 | addgene full sequence | sequence record 404361 | Addgene NGS Result
TTAATGTAGTCTTATGCAATACTCTTGTAGTCTTGCAACATGGTAACGATGAGTTAGCAACATGCCTTAC
AAGGAGAGAAAAAGCACCGTGCATGCCGATTGGTGGAAGTAAGGTGGTACGATCGTGCCTTATTAGGAAG
GCAACAGACGGGTCTGACATGGATTGGACGAACCACTGAATTGCCGCATTGCAGAGATATTGTATTTAAG
TGCCTAGCTCGATACATAAACGGGTCTCTCTGGTTAGACCAGATCTGAGCCTGGGAGCTCTCTGGCTAAC
TAGGGAACCCACTGCTTAAGCCTCAATAAAGCTTGCCTTGAGTGCTTCAAGTAGTGTGTGCCCGTCTGTT
GTGTGACTCTGGTAACTAGAGATCCCTCAGACCCTTTTAGTCAGTGTGGAAAATCTCTAGCAGTGGCGCC
CGAACAGGGACTTGAAAGCGAAAGGGAAACCAGAGGAGCTCTCTCGACGCAGGACTCGGCTTGCTGAAGC
GCGCACGGCAAGAGGCGAGGGGCGGCGACTGGTGAGTACGCCAAAAATTTTGACTAGCGGAGGCTAGAAG
GAGAGAGATGGGTGCGAGAGCGTCAGTATTAAGCGGGGGAGAATTAGATCGCGATGGGAAAAAATTCGGT
TAAGGCCAGGGGGAAAGAAAAAATATAAATTAAAACATATAGTATGGGCAAGCAGGGAGCTAGAACGATT
CGCAGTTAATCCTGGCCTGTTAGAAACATCAGAAGGCTGTAGACAAATACTGGGACAGCTACAACCATCC
CTTCAGACAGGATCAGAAGAACTTAGATCATTATATAATACAGTAGCAACCCTCTATTGTGTGCATCAAA
GGATAGAGATAAAAGACACCAAGGAAGCTTTAGACAAGATAGAGGAAGAGCAAAACAAAAGTAAGACCAC
CGCACAGCAAGCGGCCGCTGATCTTCAGACCTGGAGGAGGAGATATGAGGGACAATTGGAGAAGTGAATT
ATATAAATATAAAGTAGTAAAAATTGAACCATTAGGAGTAGCACCCACCAAGGCAAAGAGAAGAGTGGTG
CAGAGAGAAAAAAGAGCAGTGGGAATAGGAGCTTTGTTCCTTGGGTTCTTGGGAGCAGCAGGAAGCACTA
TGGGCGCAGCGTCAATGACGCTGACGGTACAGGCCAGACAATTATTGTCTGGTATAGTGCAGCAGCAGAA
CAATTTGCTGAGGGCTATTGAGGCGCAACAGCATCTGTTGCAACTCACAGTCTGGGGCATCAAGCAGCTC
CAGGCAAGAATCCTGGCTGTGGAAAGATACCTAAAGGATCAACAGCTCCTGGGGATTTGGGGTTGCTCTG
GAAAACTCATTTGCACCACTGCTGTGCCTTGGAATGCTAGTTGGAGTAATAAATCTCTGGAACAGATTTG
GAATCACACGACCTGGATGGAGTGGGACAGAGAAATTAACAATTACACAAGCTTAATACACTCCTTAATT
GAAGAATCGCAAAACCAGCAAGAAAAGAATGAACAAGAATTATTGGAATTAGATAAATGGGCAAGTTTGT
GGAATTGGTTTAACATAACAAATTGGCTGTGGTATATAAAATTATTCATAATGATAGTAGGAGGCTTGGT
AGGTTTAAGAATAGTTTTTGCTGTACTTTCTATAGTGAATAGAGTTAGGCAGGGATATTCACCATTATCG
TTTCAGACCCACCTCCCAACCCCGAGGGGACCCATGCATTGCATCTCAATTAGTCAGCAACCAGGTGTGG
AAAGTCCCCAGGCTCCCCAGCAGGCAGAAGTATGCAAAGCATGCGTCTCAATTAGTCAGCAACCATAGTC
CCGCCCCTAACTCCGCCCATCCCGCCCCTAACTCCGCCCAGTTCCGCCCATTCTCCGCCCCATGGCTGAC
TAATTTTTTTTATTTATGCAGAGGCCGAGGCCGCCTCGGCCTCTGAGCTATTCCAGAAGTAGTGAGGAGG
CTTTTTTGGAGGCCTAGGCTTTTGCAAAAAGCTTTCTAGAGGTACCACCGGAGCTTACCATGACCGAGTA
CAAGCCCACGGTGCGCCTCGCCACCCGCGACGACGTCCCCAGGGCCGTACGCACCCTCGCCGCCGCGTTC
GCCGACTACCCCGCCACGCGCCACACCGTCGATCCGGACCGCCACATCGAGCGGGTCACCGAGCTGCAAG
AACTCTTCCTCACGCGCGTCGGGCTCGACATCGGCAAGGTGTGGGTCGCGGACGACGGCGCCGCCGTGGC
GGTCTGGACCACGCCGGAGAGCGTCGAAGCGGGGGCGGTGTTCGCCGAGATCGGCCCGCGCATGGCCGAG
TTGAGCGGTTCCCGGCTGGCCGCGCAGCAACAGATGGAAGGCCTCCTGGCGCCGCACCGGCCCAAGGAGC
CCGCGTGGTTCCTGGCCACCGTCGGCGTCTCGCCCGACCACCAGGGCAAGGGTCTGGGCAGCGCCGTCGT
GCTCCCCGGAGTGGAGGCGGCCGAGCGCGCCGGGGTGCCCGCCTTCCTGGAGACCTCCGCGCCCCGCAAC
CTCCCCTTCTACGAGCGGCTCGGCTTCACCGTCACCGCCGACGTCGAGGTGCCCGAAGGACCGCGCACCT
GGTGCATGACCCGCAAGCCCGGTGCCAGTTAACGAATTCTAGATCTTGAGACAAATGGCAGTATTCATCC
ACAATTTTAAAAGAAAAGGGGGGATTGGGGGGTACAGTGCAGGGGAAAGAATAGTAGACATAATAGCAAC
AGACATACAAACTAAAGAATTACAAAAACAAATTACAAAAATTCAAAATTTTCGGGTTTATTACAGGGAC
AGCAGAGATCCACTTTGGCGCCGGCTCGAGGCCTGCAGGTGCAAAGATGGATAAAGTTTTAAACAGAGAG
GAATCTTTGCAGCTAATGGACCTTCTAGGTCTTGAAAGGAGTGGGAATTGGCTCCGGTGCCCGTCAGTGG
GCAGAGCGCACATCGCCCACAGTCCCCGAGAAGTTGGGGGGAGGGGTCGGCAATTGAACCGGTGCCTAGA
GAAGGTGGCGCGGGGTAAACTGGGAAAGTGATGTCGTGTACTGGCTCCGCCTTTTTCCCGAGGGTGGGGG
AGAACCGTATATAAGTGCAGTAGTCGCCGTGAACGTTCTTTTTCGCAACGGGTTTGCCGCCAGAACACAG
GTAAGTGCCGTGTGTGGTTCCCGCGGGCCTGGCCTCTTTACGGGTTATGGCCCTTGCGTGCCTTGAATTA
CTTCCACCTGGCTGCAGTACGTGATTCTTGATCCCGAGCTTCGGGTTGGAAGTGGGTGGGAGAGTTCGAG
GCCTTGCGCTTAAGGAGCCCCTTCGCCTCGTGCTTGAGTTGAGGCCTGGCCTGGGCGCTGGGGCCGCCGC
GTGCGAATCTGGTGGCACCTTCGCGCCTGTCTCGCTGCTTTCGATAAGTCTCTAGCCATTTAAAATTTTT
GATGACCTGCTGCGACGCTTTTTTTCTGGCAAGATAGTCTTGTAAATGCGGGCCAAGATCTGCACACTGG
TATTTCGGTTTTTGGGGCCGCGGGCGGCGACGGGGCCCGTGCGTCCCAGCGCACATGTTCGGCGAGGCGG
GGCCTGCGAGCGCGGCCACCGAGAATCGGACGGGGGTAGTCTCAAGCTGGCCGGCCTGCTCTGGTGCCTG
GCCTCGCGCCGCCGTGTATCGCCCCGCCCTGGGCGGCAAGGCTGGCCCGGTCGGCACCAGTTGCGTGAGC
GGAAAGATGGCCGCTTCCCGGCCCTGCTGCAGGGAGCTCAAAATGGAGGACGCGGCGCTCGGGAGAGCGG
GCGGGTGAGTCACCCACACAAAGGAAAAGGGCCTTTCCGTCCTCAGCCGTCGCTTCATGTGACTCCACGG
AGTACCGGGCGCCGTCCAGGCACCTCGATTAGTTCTCGAGCTTTTGGAGTACGTCGTCTTTAGGTTGGGG
GGAGGGGTTTTATGCGATGGAGTTTCCCCACACTGAGTGGGTGGAGACTGAAGTTAGGCCAGCTTGGCAC
TTGATGTAATTCTCCTTGGAATTTGCCCTTTTTGAGTTTGGATCTTGGTTCATTCTCAAGCCTCAGACAG
TGGTTCAAAGTTTTTTTCTTCCATTTCAGGTGTCGTGAGGCTAGCATCGATTGATCAACAAGTTTGTACA
AAAAAGCAGGCACCATGGAGGGCGCCGGCGGCGCGAACGACAAGAAAAAGATAAGTTCTGAACGTCGAAA
AGAAAAGTCTCGAGATGCAGCCAGATCTCGGCGAAGTAAAGAATCTGAAGTTTTTTATGAGCTTGCTCAT
CAGTTGCCACTTCCACATAATGTGAGTTCGCATCTTGATAAGGCCTCTGTGATGAGGCTTACCATCAGCT
ATTTGCGTGTGAGGAAACTTCTGGATGCTGGTGATTTGGATATTGAAGATGACATGAAAGCACAGATGAA
TTGCTTTTATTTGAAAGCCTTGGATGGTTTTGTTATGGTTCTCACAGATGATGGTGACATGATTTACATT
TCTGATAATGTGAACAAATACATGGGATTAACTCAGTTTGAACTAACTGGACACAGTGTGTTTGATTTTA
CTCATCCATGTGACCATGAGGAAATGAGAGAAATGCTTACACACAGAAATGGCCTTGTGAAAAAGGGTAA
AGAACAAAACACACAGCGAAGCTTTTTTCTCAGAATGAAGTGTACCCTAACTAGCCGAGGAAGAACTATG
AACATAAAGTCTGCAACATGGAAGGTATTGCACTGCACAGGCCACATTCACGTATATGATACCAACAGTA
ACCAACCTCAGTGTGGGTATAAGAAACCACCTATGACCTGCTTGGTGCTGATTTGTGAACCCATTCCTCA
CCCATCAAATATTGAAATTCCTTTAGATAGCAAGACTTTCCTCAGTCGACACAGCCTGGATATGAAATTT
TCTTATTGTGATGAAAGAATTACCGAATTGATGGGATATGAGCCAGAAGAACTTTTAGGCCGCTCAATTT
ATGAATATTATCATGCTTTGGACTCTGATCATCTGACCAAAACTCATCATGATATGTTTACTAAAGGACA
AGTCACCACAGGACAGTACAGGATGCTTGCCAAAAGAGGTGGATATGTCTGGGTTGAAACTCAAGCAACT
GTCATATATAACACCAAGAATTCTCAACCACAGTGCATTGTATGTGTGAATTACGTTGTGAGTGGTATTA
TTCAGCACGACTTGATTTTCTCCCTTCAACAAACAGAATGTGTCCTTAAACCGGTTGAATCTTCAGATAT
GAAAATGACTCAGCTATTCACCAAAGTTGAATCAGAAGATACAAGTAGCCTCTTTGACAAACTTAAGAAG
GAACCTGATGCTTTAACTTTGCTGGCCCCAGCCGCTGGAGACACAATCATATCTTTAGATTTTGGCAGCA
ACGACACAGAAACTGATGACCAGCAACTTGAGGAAGTACCATTATATAATGATGTAATGCTCCCCTCACC
CAACGAAAAATTACAGAATATAAATTTGGCAATGTCTCCATTACCCACCGCTGAAACGCCAAAGCCACTT
CGAAGTAGTGCTGACCCTGCACTCAATCAAGAAGTTGCATTAAAATTAGAACCAAATCCAGAGTCACTGG
AACTTTCTTTTACCATGCCCCAGATTCAGGATCAGACACCTAGTCCTTCCGATGGAAGCACTAGACAAAG
TTCACCTGAGCCTAATAGTCCCAGTGAATATTGTTTTTATGTGGATAGTGATATGGTCAATGAATTCAAG
TTGGAATTGGTAGAAAAACTTTTTGCTGAAGACACAGAAGCAAAGAACCCATTTTCTACTCAGGACACAG
ATTTAGACTTGGAGATGTTAGCTCCCTATATCCCAATGGATGATGACTTCCAGTTACGTTCCTTCGATCA
GTTGTCACCATTAGAAAGCAGTTCCGCAAGCCCTGAAAGCGCAAGTCCTCAAAGCACAGTTACAGTATTC
CAGCAGACTCAAATACAAGAACCTACTGCTAATGCCACCACTACCACTGCCACCACTGATGAATTAAAAA
CAGTGACAAAAGACCGTATGGAAGACATTAAAATATTGATTGCATCTCCATCTCCTACCCACATACATAA
AGAAACTACTAGTGCCACATCATCACCATATAGAGATACTCAAAGTCGGACAGCCTCACCAAACAGAGCA
GGAAAAGGAGTCATAGAACAGACAGAAAAATCTCATCCAAGAAGCCCTAACGTGTTATCTGTCGCTTTGA
GTCAAAGAACTACAGTTCCTGAGGAAGAACTAAATCCAAAGATACTAGCTTTGCAGAATGCTCAGAGAAA
GCGAAAAATGGAACATGATGGTTCACTTTTTCAAGCAGTAGGAATTGGAACATTATTACAGCAGCCAGAC
GATCATGCAGCTACTACATCACTTTCTTGGAAACGTGTAAAAGGATGCAAATCTAGTGAACAGAATGGAA
TGGAGCAAAAGACAATTATTTTAATACCCTCTGATTTAGCATGTAGACTGCTGGGGCAATCAATGGATGA
AAGTGGATTACCACAGCTGACCAGTTATGATTGTGAAGTTAATGCTCCTATACAAGGCAGCAGAAACCTA
CTGCAGGGTGAAGAATTACTCAGAGCTTTGGATCAAGTTAACTGAGACCCAGCTTTCTTGTACAAAGTGG
TTGATATCGGTAAGCCTATCCCTAACCCTCTCCTCGGTCTCGATTCTACGTAGTAATGAACTAGTCCGTA
ACTTGAAAGTATTTCGATTTCTTGGCTTTATATATCTTGTGGAAAGGACGAGGGCCCGCTGCGCCATCCC
GCCTTACGCGTTAAGTCGACAATCAACCTCTGGATTACAAAATTTGTGAAAGATTGACTGGTATTCTTAA
CTATGTTGCTCCTTTTACGCTATGTGGATACGCTGCTTTAATGCCTTTGTATCATGCTATTGCTTCCCGT
ATGGCTTTCATTTTCTCCTCCTTGTATAAATCCTGGTTGCTGTCTCTTTATGAGGAGTTGTGGCCCGTTG
TCAGGCAACGTGGCGTGGTGTGCACTGTGTTTGCTGACGCAACCCCCACTGGTTGGGGCATTGCCACCAC
CTGTCAGCTCCTTTCCGGGACTTTCGCTTTCCCCCTCCCTATTGCCACGGCGGAACTCATCGCCGCCTGC
CTTGCCCGCTGCTGGACAGGGGCTCGGCTGTTGGGCACTGACAATTCCGTGGTGTTGTCGGGGAAATCAT
CGTCCTTTCCTTGGCTGCTCGCCTGTGTTGCCACCTGGATTCTGCGCGGGACGTCCTTCTGCTACGTCCC
TTCGGCCCTCAATCCAGCGGACCTTCCTTCCCGCGGCCTGCTGCCGGCTCTGCGGCCTCTTCCGCGTCTT
CGCCTTCGCCCTCAGACGAGTCGGATCTCCCTTTGGGCCGCCTCCCCGCGTCGACTTTAAGACCAATGAC
TTACAAGGCAGCTGTAGATCTTAGCCACTTTTTAAAAGAAAAGGGGGGACTGGAAGGGCTAATTCACTCC
CAACGAAGACAAGATCTGCTTTTTGCTTGTACTGGGTCTCTCTGGTTAGACCAGATCTGAGCCTGGGAGC
TCTCTGGCTAACTAGGGAACCCACTGCTTAAGCCTCAATAAAGCTTGCCTTGAGTGCTTCAAGTAGTGTG
TGCCCGTCTGTTGTGTGACTCTGGTAACTAGAGATCCCTCAGACCCTTTTAGTCAGTGTGGAAAATCTCT
AGCAGTACGTATAGTAGTTCATGTCATCTTATTATTCAGTATTTATAACTTGCAAAGAAATGAATATCAG
AGAGTGAGAGGAACTTGTTTATTGCAGCTTATAATGGTTACAAATAAAGCAATAGCATCACAAATTTCAC
AAATAAAGCATTTTTTTCACTGCATTCTAGTTGTGGTTTGTCCAAACTCATCAATGTATCTTATCATGTC
TGGCTCTAGCTATCCCGCCCCTAACTCCGCCCATCCCGCCCCTAACTCCGCCCAGTTCCGCCCATTCTCC
GCCCCATGGCTGACTAATTTTTTTTATTTATGCAGAGGCCGAGGCCGCCTCGGCCTCTGAGCTATTCCAG
AAGTAGTGAGGAGGCTTTTTTGGAGGCCTAGGGACGTACCCAATTCGCCCTATAGTGAGTCGTATTACGC
GCGCTCACTGGCCGTCGTTTTACAACGTCGTGACTGGGAAAACCCTGGCGTTACCCAACTTAATCGCCTT
GCAGCACATCCCCCTTTCGCCAGCTGGCGTAATAGCGAAGAGGCCCGCACCGATCGCCCTTCCCAACAGT
TGCGCAGCCTGAATGGCGAATGGG
[124 nt withheld, positions 8285-8408]
C
[91 nt withheld, positions 8410-8500]
A
[49 nt withheld, positions 8502-8550]
CCTTTGACGTTGGAGTCCACGTTCTTT
[37 nt withheld, positions 8578-8614]
ACCCTATCTCGGTCTATTCTTTTGATTTATAAGGGATTTTGCCGATTTCGGCCTATTGGTTAAAAAATGA
GCTGATTTAACAAAAATTTAACGCGAATTTTAACAAAATATTAACGCTTACAATTTAGGTGGCACTTTTC
GGGGAAATGTGCGCGGAACCCCTATTTGTTTATTTTTCTAAATACATTCAAATATGTATCCGCTCATGAG
ACAATAACCCTGATAAATGCTTCAATAATATTGAAAAAGGAAGAGTATGAGTATTCAACATTTCCGTGTC
GCCCTTATTCCCTTTTTTGCGGCATTTTGCCTTCCTGTTTTTGCTCACCCAGAAACGCTGGTGAAAGTAA
AAGATGCTGAAGATCAGTTGGGTGCACGAGTGGGTTACATCGAACTGGATCTCAACAGCGGTAAGATCCT
TGAGAGTTTTCGCCCCGAAGAACGTTTTCCAATGATGAGCACTTTTAAAGTTCTGCTATGTGGCGCGGTA
TTATCCCGTATTGACGCCGGGCAAGAGCAACTCGGTCGCCGCATACACTATTCTCAGAATGACTTGGTTG
AGTACTCACCAGTCACAGAAAAGCATCTTACGGATGGCATGACAGTAAGAGAATTATGCAGTGCTGCCAT
AACCATGAGTGATAACACTGCGGCCAACTTACTTCTGACAACGATCGGAGGACCGAAGGAGCTAACCGCT
TTTTTGCACAACATGGGGGATCATGTAACTCGCCTTGATCGTTGGGAACCGGAGCTGAATGAAGCCATAC
CAAACGACGAGCGTGACACCACGATGCCTGTAGCAATGGCAACAACGTTGCGCAAACTATTAACTGGCGA
ACTACTTACTCTAGCTTCCCGGCAACAATTAATAGACTGGATGGAGGCGGATAAAGTTGCAGGACCACTT
CTGCGCTCGGCCCTTCCGGCTGGCTGGTTTATTGCTGATAAATCTGGAGCCGGTGAGCGTGGGTCTCGCG
GTATCATTGCAGCACTGGGGCCAGATGGTAAGCCCTCCCGTATCGTAGTTATCTACACGACGGGGAGTCA
GGCAACTATGGATGAACGAAATAGACAGATCGCTGAGATAGGTGCCTCACTGATTAAGCATTGGTAACTG
TCAGACCAAGTTTACTCATATATACTTTAGATTGATTTAAAACTTCATTTTTAATTTAAAAGGATCTAGG
TGAAGATCCTTTTTGATAATCTCATGACCAAAATCCCTTAACGTGAGTTTTCGTTCCACTGAGCGTCAGA
CCCCGTAGAAAAGATCAAAGGATCTTCTTGAGATCCTTTTTTTCTGCGCGTAATCTGCTGCTTGCAAACA
AAAAAACCACCGCTACCAGCGGTGGTTTGTTTGCCGGATCAAGAGCTACCAACTCTTTTTCCGAAGGTAA
CTGGCTTCAGCAGAGCGCAGATACCAAATACTGTTCTTCTAGTGTAGCCGTAGTTAGGCCACCACTTCAA
GAACTCTGTAGCACCGCCTACATACCTCGCTCTGCTAATCCTGTTACCAGTGGCTGCTGCCAGTGGCGAT
AAGTCGTGTCTTACCGGGTTGGACTCAAGACGATAGTTACCGGATAAGGCGCAGCGGTCGGGCTGAACGG
GGGGTTCGTGCACACAGCCCAGCTTGGAGCGAACGACCTACACCGAACTGAGATACCTACAGCGTGAGCT
ATGAGAAAGCGCCACGCTTCCCGAAGGGAGAAAGGCGGACAGGTATCCGGTAAGCGGCAGGGTCGGAACA
GGAGAGCGCACGAGGGAGCTTCCAGGGGGAAACGCCTGGTATCTTTATAGTCCTGTCGGGTTTCGCCACC
TCTGACTTGAGCGTCGATTTTTGTGATGCTCGTCAGGGGGGCGGAGCCTATGGAAAAACGCCAGCAACGC
GGCCTTTTTACGGTTCCTGGCCTTTTGCTGGCCTTTTGCTCACATGTTCTTTCCTGCGTTATCCCCTGAT
TCTGTGGATAACCGTATTACCGCCTTTGAGTGAGCTGATACCGCTCGCCGCAGCCGAACGACCGAGCGCA
GCGAGTCAGTGAGCGAGGAAGCGGAAGAGCGCCCAATACGCAAACCGCCTCTCCCCGCGCGTTGGCCGAT
TCATTAATGCAGCTGGCACGACAGGTTTCCCGACTGGAAAGCGGGCAGTGAGCGCAACGCAATTAATGTG
AGTTAGCTCACTCATTAGGCACCCCAGGCTTTACACTTTATGCTTCCGGCTCGTATGTTGTGTGGAATTG
TGAGCGGATAACAATTTCACACAGGAAACAGCTATGACCATGATTACGCCAAGCGCGCAATTAACCCTCA
CTAAAGGGAACAAAAGCTGGAGCTGCAAGC
Features (pLannotate 1.2.2; 34 found; start..end, strand, type, name):
      5..231     +  promoter       RSV promoter: Rous sarcoma virus enhancer/promoter
    232..412     +  LTR            5' LTR (truncated): truncated 5' long terminal repeat (LTR) from HIV-1
    459..584     +  misc_feature   HIV-1 Ψ: packaging signal of human immunodeficiency virus type 1
    568..931     +  CDS            HIV-1 gag (fragment): gag protein from human immunodeficiency virus 1; gag
   1077..1310    +  misc_feature   RRE: The Rev response element (RRE) of HIV-1 allows for Rev-dependent mRNA export from the nucleus to the cytoplasm.
   1687..1713    +  CDS            Rev (fragment): human immunodeficiency virus 1 (HIV-1) Rev protein; rev; enhances nuclear export of unspliced and incompletely spliced viral mRNAs
   1720..1743    +  promoter       SV40 promoter (fragment): SV40 early promoter
   1744..1815    +  promoter       SV40 promoter (fragment): SV40 enhancer and early promoter
   1839..1974    +  rep_origin     SV40 ori: SV40 origin of replication
   2020..2616    +  CDS            PuroR (fragment): puromycin N-acetyltransferase; pac from Streptomyces; confers resistance to puromycin
   2665..2782    +  misc_feature   cPPT/CTS: central polypurine tract and central termination sequence of HIV-1
   2847..2913    +  CDS            small t antigen (fragment): SV40 (simian virus 40) small t antigen
   2920..4098    +  promoter       EF-1α promoter: strong constitutive promoter for human elongation factor EF-1α
   4119..4139    +  protein_bind   attB1: mutant version of attB; core recombination site for the Gateway® BP reaction BP Clonase™
   4145..6622    +  CDS            HIF1A: HIF1A_HUMAN - Also known as BHLHE78, MOP1 From Homo sapiens (Human).
   6627..6651    -  protein_bind   attB2: mutant version of attB; recombination site for the Gateway® BP reaction BP Clonase™
   6659..6700    +  CDS            V5 tag: epitope tag from simian virus 5
   6716..6769    +  promoter       U6 promoter (fragment): RNA polymerase III promoter for human U6 snRNA
   6811..7399    +  misc_feature   WPRE: woodchuck hepatitis virus posttranscriptional regulatory element
   7450..7469    +  misc_feature   cPPT/CTS (fragment): central polypurine tract and central termination sequence of HIV-1
   7471..7704    +  LTR            3' LTR (ΔU3): self-inactivating 3' long terminal repeat (LTR) from HIV-1
   7782..7903    +  polyA_signal   SV40 poly(A) signal: SV40 polyadenylation signal
   7943..8078    +  rep_origin     SV40 ori: SV40 origin of replication
   8099..8117    -  promoter       T7 promoter: promoter for bacteriophage T7 RNA polymerase
   8125..8280    +  CDS            lacZα (fragment): LacZα fragment of β-galactosidase; lacZ fragment
   8285..8713    +  rep_origin     f1 ori (sequence partly withheld): f1 bacteriophage origin of replication; arrow indicates direction of (+) strand synthesis
   8766..8870    +  promoter       AmpR promoter: bla
   8871..9731    +  CDS            AmpR: β-lactamase; bla; confers resistance to ampicillin, carbenicillin, and related antibiotics
   9902..10490   +  rep_origin     ori: high-copy-number ColE1/pMB1/pBR322/pUC origin of replication
  10673..10765   +  CDS            lacI (fragment): lac repressor; lacI; The lac repressor binds to the lac operator to inhibit transcription in E. coli. This inhibition can be relieved by adding lactose or isopropyl-β-D-thiogalactopyranoside (IPTG).
  10778..10799   +  protein_bind   CAP binding site: CAP binding activates transcription in the presence of cAMP. E. coli catabolite activator protein
  10814..10844   +  promoter       lac promoter: promoter for the E. coli lac operon
  10848..10870   +  protein_bind   lac operator (fragment): The lac repressor binds to the lac operator to inhibit transcription in E. coli. This inhibition can be relieved by adding lactose or isopropyl-β-D-thiogalactopyranoside (IPTG). lac repressor encoded by lacI
  10913..10931   +  promoter       T3 promoter: promoter for bacteriophage T3 RNA polymerase
