[The description below was written by a language model from this plasmid's Addgene catalogue record and pLannotate feature annotations shown in this document.]
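Description:
TFORF3297 is a lentiviral mammalian expression plasmid built on the pLX_TRC317 backbone. It carries the human transcription factor HIF1A (hypoxia-inducible factor 1 alpha; the depositor cites a RefSeq transcript as the reference) as one member of a barcoded transcription factor ORF collection. In bacteria it is maintained through a high-copy ColE1/pUC-type origin with ampicillin resistance, and an f1 origin is also present. The depositor notes that the plasmid can recombine, as is common for LTR-containing vectors.

The viral portion has a third-generation, self-inactivating layout. An RSV promoter drives a truncated HIV-1 5' LTR, followed by the Ψ packaging signal with a gag fragment, the RRE for Rev-dependent export of the genomic RNA, a cPPT/CTS element, and a ΔU3 3' LTR with a downstream SV40 polyadenylation signal. Two expression units lie between the LTRs. An SV40 early promoter/origin region precedes a puromycin N-acetyltransferase gene, which allows selection of transduced cells. The EF-1α promoter drives the HIF1A ORF, which is flanked by attB1 and attB2 sites left by Gateway cloning. A V5 epitope tag is annotated just after attB2, positioned for a C-terminal fusion, although the record does not say whether the ORF reads through into the tag. A WPRE downstream enhances transcript expression.

According to the catalogue entry, each construct in the collection carries a unique 24-bp barcode that identifies the transcription factor in pooled overexpression screens. The barcode is not annotated in the feature table, so its position is not documented here. The associated work concerns directed differentiation driven by transcription factor overexpression.
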