Addgene plasmid #144773: TFORF3297
Purpose: Lentiviral vector for overexpressing transcription factor ORFs with unique 24-bp barcodes. Barcodes facilitate identification of transcription factors in pooled screens.
Depositing lab: Feng Zhang. Depositing organization: Broad Institute. Publication: A transcription factor atlas of directed differentiation. Joung J, Ma S, Tay T, Geiger-Schuller KR, Kirchgatterer PC, Verdine VK, Guo B, Arias-Garcia MA, Allen WE, Singh A, Kuksenko O, Abudayyeh OO, Gootenberg JS, Fu Z, Macrae RK, Buenrostro JD, Regev A, Zhang F. Cell. 2023 Jan 5;186(1):209-229.e26. doi: 10.1016/j.cell.2022.11.026. PubMed 36608654.
Backbone
  Vector backbone: pLX_TRC317
  Backbone manufacturer: Broad Institute Genetic Perturbation Platform
  Backbone size w/o insert (bp): 8264
  Vector type: Mammalian Expression, Lentiviral
  Selectable markers: Puromycin
Growth in bacteria
  Bacterial resistance: Ampicillin, 100 μg/mL
  Growth temperature: 37°C
  Growth strain: NEB Stable
  Copy number: High Copy
Gene/Insert
  Gene/Insert name: HIF1A
  Species: H. sapiens (human)
  Insert size (bp): 2690
  Entrez Gene: HIF1A (a.k.a. HIF-1-alpha, HIF-1A, HIF-1alpha, HIF1, HIF1-ALPHA, MOP1, PASD8, bHLHe78)
  Promoter: EF1a
  Cloning method: Gateway Cloning
  Sequencing primers: 5′ GGGTGGAGACTGAAGTTAGGCCAG; 3′ CACATAGCGTAAAAGGAGCAACATAG
Resource information
  A portion of this plasmid was derived from a plasmid made by: Broad Institute Genetic Perturbation Platform
Terms and licenses: Academic/Nonprofit Terms; Industry Terms: Not Available to Industry
Depositor comments: NM_001530.3 Please test multiple small colonies in case of plasmid recombination. To make this collection available in a timely manner, a portion of this collection was not fully sequenced by Addgene. If an Addgene verified full plasmid sequence is not available, please contact us prior to placing an order to request the full sequence.
How to cite: TFORF3297 was a gift from Feng Zhang (Addgene plasmid # 144773 ; http://n2t.net/addgene:144773 ; RRID:Addgene_144773)
