>Addgene plasmid #144773 | TFORF3297 | depositor partial sequence | sequence record 286434 | Insert
ATCGATTGATCAACAAGTTTGTACAAAAAAGCAGGCACCATGGAGGGCGCCGGCGGCGCGAACGACAAGA
AAAAGATAAGTTCTGAACGTCGAAAAGAAAAGTCTCGAGATGCAGCCAGATCTCGGCGAAGTAAAGAATC
TGAAGTTTTTTATGAGCTTGCTCATCAGTTGCCACTTCCACATAATGTGAGTTCGCATCTTGATAAGGCC
TCTGTGATGAGGCTTACCATCAGCTATTTGCGTGTGAGGAAACTTCTGGATGCTGGTGATTTGGATATTG
AAGATGACATGAAAGCACAGATGAATTGCTTTTATTTGAAAGCCTTGGATGGTTTTGTTATGGTTCTCAC
AGATGATGGTGACATGATTTACATTTCTGATAATGTGAACAAATACATGGGATTAACTCAGTTTGAACTA
ACTGGACACAGTGTGTTTGATTTTACTCATCCATGTGACCATGAGGAAATGAGAGAAATGCTTACACACA
GAAATGGCCTTGTGAAAAAGGGTAAAGAACAAAACACACAGCGAAGCTTTTTTCTCAGAATGAAGTGTAC
CCTAACTAGCCGAGGAAGAACTATGAACATAAAGTCTGCAACATGGAAGGTATTGCACTGCACAGGCCAC
ATTCACGTATATGATACCAACAGTAACCAACCTCAGTGTGGGTATAAGAAACCACCTATGACCTGCTTGG
TGCTGATTTGTGAACCCATTCCTCACCCATCAAATATTGAAATTCCTTTAGATAGCAAGACTTTCCTCAG
TCGACACAGCCTGGATATGAAATTTTCTTATTGTGATGAAAGAATTACCGAATTGATGGGATATGAGCCA
GAAGAACTTTTAGGCCGCTCAATTTATGAATATTATCATGCTTTGGACTCTGATCATCTGACCAAAACTC
ATCATGATATGTTTACTAAAGGACAAGTCACCACAGGACAGTACAGGATGCTTGCCAAAAGAGGTGGATA
TGTCTGGGTTGAAACTCAAGCAACTGTCATATATAACACCAAGAATTCTCAACCACAGTGCATTGTATGT
GTGAATTACGTTGTGAGTGGTATTATTCAGCACGACTTGATTTTCTCCCTTCAACAAACAGAATGTGTCC
TTAAACCGGTTGAATCTTCAGATATGAAAATGACTCAGCTATTCACCAAAGTTGAATCAGAAGATACAAG
TAGCCTCTTTGACAAACTTAAGAAGGAACCTGATGCTTTAACTTTGCTGGCCCCAGCCGCTGGAGACACA
ATCATATCTTTAGATTTTGGCAGCAACGACACAGAAACTGATGACCAGCAACTTGAGGAAGTACCATTAT
ATAATGATGTAATGCTCCCCTCACCCAACGAAAAATTACAGAATATAAATTTGGCAATGTCTCCATTACC
CACCGCTGAAACGCCAAAGCCACTTCGAAGTAGTGCTGACCCTGCACTCAATCAAGAAGTTGCATTAAAA
TTAGAACCAAATCCAGAGTCACTGGAACTTTCTTTTACCATGCCCCAGATTCAGGATCAGACACCTAGTC
CTTCCGATGGAAGCACTAGACAAAGTTCACCTGAGCCTAATAGTCCCAGTGAATATTGTTTTTATGTGGA
TAGTGATATGGTCAATGAATTCAAGTTGGAATTGGTAGAAAAACTTTTTGCTGAAGACACAGAAGCAAAG
AACCCATTTTCTACTCAGGACACAGATTTAGACTTGGAGATGTTAGCTCCCTATATCCCAATGGATGATG
ACTTCCAGTTACGTTCCTTCGATCAGTTGTCACCATTAGAAAGCAGTTCCGCAAGCCCTGAAAGCGCAAG
TCCTCAAAGCACAGTTACAGTATTCCAGCAGACTCAAATACAAGAACCTACTGCTAATGCCACCACTACC
ACTGCCACCACTGATGAATTAAAAACAGTGACAAAAGACCGTATGGAAGACATTAAAATATTGATTGCAT
CTCCATCTCCTACCCACATACATAAAGAAACTACTAGTGCCACATCATCACCATATAGAGATACTCAAAG
TCGGACAGCCTCACCAAACAGAGCAGGAAAAGGAGTCATAGAACAGACAGAAAAATCTCATCCAAGAAGC
CCTAACGTGTTATCTGTCGCTTTGAGTCAAAGAACTACAGTTCCTGAGGAAGAACTAAATCCAAAGATAC
TAGCTTTGCAGAATGCTCAGAGAAAGCGAAAAATGGAACATGATGGTTCACTTTTTCAAGCAGTAGGAAT
TGGAACATTATTACAGCAGCCAGACGATCATGCAGCTACTACATCACTTTCTTGGAAACGTGTAAAAGGA
TGCAAATCTAGTGAACAGAATGGAATGGAGCAAAAGACAATTATTTTAATACCCTCTGATTTAGCATGTA
GACTGCTGGGGCAATCAATGGATGAAAGTGGATTACCACAGCTGACCAGTTATGATTGTGAAGTTAATGC
TCCTATACAAGGCAGCAGAAACCTACTGCAGGGTGAAGAATTACTCAGAGCTTTGGATCAAGTTAACTGA
GACCCAGCTTTCTTGTACAAAGTGGTTGATATCGGTAAGCCTATCCCTAACCCTCTCCTCGGTCTCGATT
CTACGTAGTAATGAACTAGTCCGTAACTTGAAAGTATTTCGATTTCTTGGCTTTATATATCTTGTGGAAA
GGACGAGGGCCCGCTGCGCCATCCCGCCTT
