>Addgene plasmid #144773 | TFORF3297 | depositor partial sequence | sequence record 286435 | Barcode
GGGCCCGCTGCGCCATCCCGCCTT
